>Addgene plasmid #65507 | pFLIP39 | depositor full sequence | sequence record 111416 | pFLIP39 sequence 6094 bps
ATCTCGATCCCGCGAAATTAATACGACTCACTATAGGGAGACCACAACGGTTTCCCTCTAGAAATAATTT
TGTTTAACTTTAAGAAGGAGATATACATATGCGGGGTTCTCATCATCATCATCATCATGGTATGGCTAGC
ATGACTGGTGGACAGCAAATGGGTCGGGATCTGTACGACGATGACGATAAGGATCCGGGCCTCGAGGTTT
CTAAAGGTGAAGAATTGTTTACGGGCGTCGTCCCGATCCTCGTGGAACTCGACGGGGATGTTAACGGGCA
TAAGTTTTCGGTCAGCGGGGAAGGGGAGGGGGACGCGACGTATGGGAAGCTCACTCTCAAGCTGATCTGT
ACGACGGGGAAACTCCCGGTCCCGTGGCCGACGCTGGTCACGACGCTGGGATACGGGCTCCAATGCTTTG
CGAGGTATCCGGACCACATGAAACAGCATGACTTTTTCAAATCGGCGATGCCGGAGGGATACGTGCAGGA
ACGGACGATCTTTTTCAAAGACGATGGGAACTATAAGACGCGGGCGGAAGTCAAGTTTGAAGGGGACACG
CTCGTCAACCGGATCGAACTCAAGGGGATTGACTTCAAAGAGGATGGGAACATACTCGGCCATAAGCTCG
AATACAATTACAACTCGCATAACGTATACATCACCGCGGATAAGCAAAAGAACGGGATCAAAGCCAATTT
CAAAATCCGGCATAACATAGAGGATGGGGGGGTCCAACTGGCGGATCACTATCAGCAAAACACGCCGATA
GGGGATGGGCCGGTCCTCCTCCCGGATAACCATTACCTCTCGTACCAAAGCGCGCTCTTCAAGGACCCGA
ATGAGAAACGGGACCACATGGTTCTCCTGGAGTTCCTCACGGCGGCGGGCATAGGTACCGATATCACAAG
TTTGTACAAAAAAGCTGAACGAGAAACGTAAAATGATATAAATATCAATATATTAAATTAGATTTTGCAT
AAAAAACAGACTACATAATACTGTAAAACACAACATATCCAGTCACTATGGCGGCCGCATTAGGCACCCC
AGGCTTTACACTTTATGCTTCCGGCTCGTATAATGTGTGGATTTTGAGTTAGGATCCGTCGAGATTTTCA
GGAGCTAAGGAAGCTAAAATGGAGAAAAAAATCACTGGATATACCACCGTTGATATATCCCAATGGCATC
GTAAAGAACATTTTGAGGCATTTCAGTCAGTTGCTCAATGTACCTATAACCAGACCGTTCAGCTGGATAT
TACGGCCTTTTTAAAGACCGTAAAGAAAAATAAGCACAAGTTTTATCCGGCCTTTATTCACATTCTTGCC
CGCCTGATGAATGCTCATCCGGAATTCCGTATGGCAATGAAAGACGGTGAGCTGGTGATATGGGATAGTG
TTCACCCTTGTTACACCGTTTTCCATGAGCAAACTGAAACGTTTTCATCGCTCTGGAGTGAATACCACGA
CGATTTCCGGCAGTTTCTACACATATATTCGCAAGATGTGGCGTGTTACGGTGAAAACCTGGCCTATTTC
CCTAAAGGGTTTATTGAGAATATGTTTTTCGTCTCAGCCAATCCCTGGGTGAGTTTCACCAGTTTTGATT
TAAACGTGGCCAATATGGACAACTTCTTCGCCCCCGTTTTCACCATGGGCAAATATTATACGCAAGGCGA
CAAGGTGCTGATGCCGCTGGCGATTCAGGTTCATCATGCCGTTTGTGATGGGCTTCCATGTCGGCAGAAT
GCTTAATGAATTACACAGTACTGCGATGAGTGGCAGGGCGGGGCGTAAACGCGTGGATCCGGCTTACTAA
AAGCCAGATAACAGTATGCGTATTTGCGCGCTGATTTTTGCGGTATAAGAATATATACTGATATGTATAC
CCGAAGTATGTCAAAAAGAGGTATGCTATGAAGCAGCGTATTACAGTGACAGTTGACAGCGACAGCTATC
AGTTGCTCAAGGCATATATGATGTCAATATCTCCGGTCTGGTAAGCACAACCATGCAGAATGAAGCCCGT
CGTCTGCGTGCCGAACGCTGGAAAGCGGAAAATCAGGAAGGGATGGCTGAGGTCGCCCGGTTTATTGAAA
TGAACGGCTCTTTTGCTGACGAGAACAGGGGCTGGTGAAATGCAGTTTAAGGTTTACACCTATAAAACTT
TTGCTGACGAGAACAGGGGCTGGTGAAATGCAGTTTAAGGTTTACACCTATAAAAGAGAGAGCCGTTATC
GTCTGTTTGTGGATGTACAGAGTGATATTATTGACACGCCCGGGCGACGGATGGTGATCCCCCTGGCCAG
TGCACGTCTGCTGTCAGATAAAGTCTCCCGTGAACTTTACCCGGTGGTGCATATCGGGGATGAAAGCTGG
CGCATGATGACCACCGATATGGCCAGTGTGCCGGTCTCCGTTATCGGGGAAGAAGTGGCTGATCTCAGCC
ACCGCGAAAATGACATCAAAAACGCCATTAACCTGATGTTCTGGGGAATATAAATGTCAGGCTCCCTTAT
ACACAGCCAGTCTGCAGGTCGACCATAGTGACTGGATATGTTGTGTTTTACAGTATTATGTAGTCTGTTT
TTTATGCAAAATCTAATTTAATATATTGATATTTATATCATTTTACGTTTCTCGTTCAGCTTTCTTGTAC
AAAGTGGTGATATCGACTAGTCTGTTCACCGGGGTGGTGCCCATCCTGGTCGAGCTGGACGGCGACGTAA
ACGGCCACAAGTTCAGCGTGTCCGGCGAGGGCGAGGGCGATGCCACCTACGGCAAGCTGACCCTGAAGTT
CATCTGCACCACCGGCAAGCTGCCCGTGCCCTGGCCCACCCTCGTGACCACCCTGACCTGGGGCGTGCAG
TGCTTCAGCCGCTACCCCGACCACATGAAGCAGCACGACTTCTTCAAGTCCGCCATGCCCGAAGGCTACG
TCCAGGAGCGCACCATCTTCTTCAAGGACGACGGCAACTACAAGACCCGCGCCGAGGTGAAGTTCGAGGG
CGACACCCTGGTGAACCGCATCGAGCTGAAGGGCATCGACTTCAAGGAGGACGGCAACATCCTGGGGCAC
AAGCTGGAGTACAACTACATCAGCCACAACGTCTATATCACCGCCGACAAGCAGAAGAACGGCATCAAGG
CCAACTTCAAGATCCGCCACAACATCGAGGACGGCAGCGTGCAGCTCGCCGACCACTACCAGCAGAACAC
CCCCATCGGCGACGGCCCCGTGCTGCTGCCCGACAACCACTACCTGAGCACCCAGTCCGCCCTGTTCAAA
GACCCCAACGAGAAGCGCGATCACATGGTCCTGCTGGAGTTCCTGACCGCCGCCGGGATCGAACAAAAAT
TGATAAGTGAGGAAGATTTATAAGGGCCCGATCCGGCTGCTAACAAAGCCCGAAAGGAAGCTGAGTTGGC
TGCTGCCACCGCTGAGCAATAACTAGCATAACCCCTTGGGGCCTCTAAACGGGTCTTGAGGGGTTTTTTG
CTGAAAGGAGGAACTATATCCGGATCTGGCGTAATAGCGAAGAGGCCCGCACCGATCGCCCTTCCCAACA
GTTGCGCAGCCTGAATGGCGAATGGG
[124 nt withheld, positions 3597-3720]
C
[56 nt withheld, positions 3722-3777]
AGCTTTACGGCACCTCGACCG
[64 nt withheld, positions 3799-3862]
CCTTTGACGTTGGAGTCCACGTTCTTT
[37 nt withheld, positions 3890-3926]
ACCCTATCGCGGTCTATTCTTTTGATTTATAAGGGATTTTGCCGATTTCGGCCTATTGGTTAAAAAATGA
GCTGATTTAACAAATATTTAACGCGAATTTTAACAAAATATTAACGTTTACAATTTCGCCTGATGCGGTA
TTTTCTCCTTACGCATCTGTGCGGTATTTCACACCGCATACAGGTGGCACTTTTCGGGGAAATGTGCGCG
GAACCCCTATTTGTTTATTTTTCTAAATACATTCAAATATGTATCCGCTCATGAGACAATAACCCTGATA
AATGCTTCAATAATATTGAAAAAGGAAGAGTATGAGTATTCAACATTTCCGTGTCGCCCTTATTCCCTTT
TTTGCGGCATTTTGCCTTCCTGTTTTTGCTCACCCAGAAACGCTGGTGAAAGTAAAAGATGCTGAAGATC
AGTTGGGTGCACGAGTGGGTTACATCGAACTGGATCTCAACAGCGGTAAGATCCTTGAGAGTTTTCGCCC
CGAAGAACGTTTTCCAATGATGAGCACTTTTAAAGTTCTGCTATGTGATACACTATTATCCCGTATTGAC
GCCGGGCAAGAGCAACTCGGTCGCCGCATACACTATTCTCAGAATGACTTGGTTGAGTACTCACCAGTCA
CAGAAAAGCATCTTACGGATGGCATGACAGTAAGAGAATTATGCAGTGCTGCCATAACCATGAGTGATAA
CACTGCGGCCAACTTACTTCTGACAACGATCGGAGGACCGAAGGAGCTAACCGCTTTTTTGCACAACATG
GGGGATCATGTAACTCGCCTTGATCGTTGGGAACCGGAGCTGAATGAAGCCATACCAAACGACGAGAGTG
ACACCACGATGCCTGTAGCAATGCCAACAACGTTGCGCAAACTATTAACTGGCGAACTACTTACTCTAGC
TTCCCGGCAACAATTAATAGACTGAATGGAGGCGGATAAAGTTGCAGGACCACTTCTGCGCTCGGCCCTT
CCGGCTGGCTGGTTTATTGCTGATAAATCTGGAGCCGGTGAGCGTGGGTCTCGCGGTATCATTGCAGCAC
TGGGGCCAGATGGTAAGCGCTCCCGTATCGTAGTTATCTACACGACGGGGAGTCAGGCAACTATGGATGA
ACGAAATAGACAGATCGCTGAGATAGGTGCCTCACTGATTAAGCATTGGTAACTGTCAGACCAAGTTTAC
TCATATATACTTTAGATTGATTTAAAACTTCATTTTTAATTTAAAAGGATCTAGGTGAAGATCCTTTTTG
ATAATCTCATGACCAAAATCCCTTAACGTGAGTTTTCGTTCCACTGAGCGTCAGACCCCGTAGAAAAGAT
CAAAGGATCTTCTTGAGATCCTTTTTTTCTGCGCGTAATCTGCTGCTTGCAAACAAAAAAACCACCGCTA
CCAGCGGTGGTTTGTTTGCCGGATCAAGAGCTACCAACTCTTTTTCCGAAGGTAACTGGCTTCAGCAGAG
CGCAGATACCAAATACTGTCCTTCTAGTGTAGCCGTAGTTAGGCCACCACTTCAAGAACTCTGTAGCACC
GCCTACATACCTCGCTCTGCTAATCCTGTTACCAGTGGCTGCTGCCAGTGGCGATAAGTCGTGTCTTACC
GGGTTGGACTCAAGACGATAGTTACCGGATAAGGCGCAGCGGTCGGGCTGAACGGGGGGTTCGTGCACAC
AGCCCAGCTTGGAGCGAACGACCTACACCGAACTGAGATACCTACAGCGTGAGCTATGAGAAAGCGCCAC
GCTTCCCGAAGGGAGAAAGGCGGACAGGTATCCGGTAAGCGGCAGGGTCGGAACAGGAGAGCGCACGAGG
GAGCTTCCAGGGGGAAACGCCTGGTATCTTTATAGTCCTGTCGGGTTTCGCCACCTCTGACTTGAGCGTC
GATTTTTGTGATGCTCGTCAGGGGGGCGGAGCCTATGGAAAAACGCCAGCAACGCGGCCTTTTTACGGTT
CCTGGGCTTTTGCTGGCCTTTTGCTCACATGTTCTTTCCTGCGTTATCCCCTGATTCTGTGGATAACCGT
ATTACCGCCTTTGAGTGAGCTGATACCGCTCGCCGCAGCCGAACGACCGAGCGCAGCGAGTCAGTGAGCG
AGGAAGCGGAAGAGCGCCCAATACGCAAACCGCCTCTCCCCGCGCGTTGGCCGATTCATTAATGCAGG
Features (pLannotate 1.2.2; 24 found; start..end, strand, type, name):
     19..37      +  promoter       T7 promoter: promoter for bacteriophage T7 RNA polymerase
     69..91      +  RBS            RBS: efficient ribosome binding site from bacteriophage T7 gene 10 (Olins and Rangwala, 1989)
    111..131     +  CDS            capTEV™ (fragment): composite tag for in vivo biotinylation, TEV protease cleavage, and 6xHis tagging
    132..164     +  CDS            T7 tag (gene 10 leader): leader peptide from bacteriophage T7 gene 10 promotes efficient translation in E. coli
    168..191     +  CDS            Xpress™ tag: Xpress™ epitope tag, including an enterokinase recognition and cleavage site
    207..920     +  CDS            YPet: YPet is a basic (constitutively fluorescent) yellow fluorescent protein published in 2005, derived from Aequorea victoria. It has moderate acid sensitivity.
    906..1030    +  protein_bind   attR1: mutant version of attR; recombination site for the Gateway® LR reaction LR Clonase™
   1055..1085    +  promoter       lac UV5 promoter: E. coli lac promoter with an "up" mutation
   1109..1138    +  promoter       cat promoter (fragment): promoter of the E. coli cat gene encoding chloramphenicol acetyltransferase
   1139..1820    +  CDS            CmR (fragment): chloramphenicol acetyltransferase confers resistance to chloramphenicol
   1977..2135    +  CDS            ccdA (fragment): CCDA_ECO57 - Also known as H, letA. Experimental evidence at protein level: Swiss-Prot protein existence level 1. Antitoxin component of a type II toxin-antitoxin (TA) system which inhibits the post-segregational killing (PSK) of plasmid-free cells, also referred to as a plasmid addiction system. Binds to and blocks the activity of CcdB; will also remove bound CcdB protein from the CcdB-GyrA complex by forming a CcdA-CcdB complex, a process termed rejuvenation. Functions as a transcriptional corepressor for the ccdAB operon, repression also requires CcdB (By similarity). From Escherichia coli
   2140..2167    +  CDS            ccdB (fragment): CcdB, a bacterial toxin that poisons DNA gyrase; ccdB; Plasmids containing the ccdB gene cannot be propagated in standard E. coli strains.
   2198..2500    +  CDS            ccdB: CCDB_ECOLI - Also known as G, letB, letD. Experimental evidence at protein level: Swiss-Prot protein existence level 1. Toxic component of a type II toxin-antitoxin (TA) system, functioning in plasmid maintainence. Responsible for the post- segregational killing (PSK) of plasmid-free cells, also referred to as a plasmid addiction system. Half-life of over 2 hours. Cell killing by CcdB is accompanied by filamentation, defects in chromosome and plasmid segregation, defects in cell division, formation of anucleate cells, decreased DNA synthesis and plasmid loss. Interferes with the activity of DN
   2544..2668    -  protein_bind   attR2: mutant version of attR; recombination site for the Gateway® LR reaction LR Clonase™
   2682..3347    +  CDS            Enhanced Cyan-Emitting GFP: Enhanced Cyan-Emitting GFP is a basic (constitutively fluorescent) cyan fluorescent protein published in 2002, derived from Aequorea victoria.
   3396..3445    +  CDS            SET1 (fragment): solubility-enhancement tag derived from T7 phage gene 10B
   3453..3500    +  terminator     T7 terminator: transcription terminator for bacteriophage T7 RNA polymerase
   3526..3592    +  CDS            lacZα (fragment): LacZα fragment of β-galactosidase; lacZ fragment
   3597..4052    +  rep_origin     f1 ori (sequence partly withheld): f1 bacteriophage origin of replication; arrow indicates direction of (+) strand synthesis
   4055..4106    -  misc_feature   bom (fragment): basis of mobility region from pBR322
   4133..4237    +  promoter       AmpR promoter: bla
   4238..5098    +  CDS            AmpR: β-lactamase; bla; confers resistance to ampicillin, carbenicillin, and related antibiotics
   5269..5857    +  rep_origin     ori: high-copy-number ColE1/pMB1/pBR322/pUC origin of replication
   6040..6093    +  CDS            lacI (fragment): lac repressor; lacI; The lac repressor binds to the lac operator to inhibit transcription in E. coli. This inhibition can be relieved by adding lactose or isopropyl-β-D-thiogalactopyranoside (IPTG).
