[The description below was written by a language model from this plasmid's Addgene catalogue record and pLannotate feature annotations shown in this document.]
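Description:
pFLIP39 is an empty Gateway destination vector built on the pRSET-B bacterial expression backbone and designed for producing FRET biosensors in E. coli. It replicates from a high-copy ColE1/pUC-type origin, also carries an f1 phage origin, and is selected with ampicillin through the backbone β-lactamase gene. Because the Gateway cassette contains the gyrase toxin gene ccdB together with a chloramphenicol acetyltransferase marker, the unrecombined plasmid is maintained under combined ampicillin and chloramphenicol selection in a ccdB-tolerant strain.

Expression is driven by a T7 promoter with the phage gene 10 ribosome binding site and ends at a T7 terminator, so it requires a host supplying T7 RNA polymerase. The reading frame opens with the pRSET leader (6xHis, T7 gene 10 leader and Xpress epitope with an enterokinase site). This is followed by a yellow fluorescent protein that the catalogue calls edAFPt9 and the automated annotation matches to YPet. Next comes the attR1–CmR–ccdB–attR2 cassette, then a cyan fluorescent protein (t7edCFPt9, annotated as an enhanced cyan-emitting GFP variant). The catalogue also lists a C-terminal cMyc tag, which the feature table does not annotate separately. Short hits to lacZα, lacI, bom, ccdA and SET1 are annotated only as fragments and are probably backbone or cassette remnants.

An LR recombination with an entry clone replaces the selection cassette with a ligand-binding domain of interest, placing it in frame between the two fluorophores. Ligand-induced conformational change in that domain can then alter energy transfer between the cyan donor and the yellow acceptor. The vector thus allows candidate sensor domains to be tested with this fluorophore pair, and the His tag should allow affinity purification of the sensor protein. The associated publication used such sensors to detect abscisic acid.
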