Addgene plasmid #65507: pFLIP39
Purpose: (Empty Backbone) FRET biosensor Destination vector for E. coli expression. Encodes a FRET pair for fusion with ligand binding domain of interest.
Depositing lab: Wolf Frommer. Depositing organization: Carnegie Institution for Science. Publication: Abscisic acid dynamics in roots detected with genetically encoded FRET sensors. Jones AM, Danielson JA, Manojkumar SN, Lanquar V, Grossmann G, Frommer WB. eLife. 2014 Apr 15;3:e01741. doi: 10.7554/eLife.01741. PubMed 24737862.
Backbone
  Vector backbone: pRSET-B
  Backbone manufacturer: Invitrogen
  Backbone size (bp): 2850
  Modifications to backbone: None
  Vector type: Bacterial Expression
  Promoter: T7 promoter
  Tag / fusion protein: 6His-edAFPt9-attR1 (N terminal on backbone); attR2-t7edCFPt9-cMyc (C terminal on backbone)
Growth in bacteria
  Bacterial resistance: Chloramphenicol and Ampicillin, 25 & 100 μg/mL
  Growth temperature: 37°C
  Growth strain: ccdB Survival
  Copy number: High Copy
Gene/Insert
  Cloning method: Gateway Cloning
  Sequencing primers: 5′ ACAAGTTTGTACAAAAAAGCA; 3′ ACCACTTTGTACAAGAAAGCTG
Terms and licenses: Academic/Nonprofit Terms; Industry Terms: Not Available to Industry
How to cite: pFLIP39 was a gift from Wolf Frommer (Addgene plasmid # 65507 ; http://n2t.net/addgene:65507 ; RRID:Addgene_65507)
