>Addgene plasmid #65507 | pFLIP39 | addgene partial sequence | sequence record 116223 | T7 5'-TAATACGACTCACTATAGGG-3'
ACTTTAAGAAGGAGATATACATATGCGGGGTTCTCATCATCATCATCATCATGGTATGGCTAGCATGACT
GGTGGACAGCAAATGGGTCGGGATCTGTACGACGATGACGATAAGGATCCGGGCCTCGAGGTTTCTAAAG
GTGAAGAATTGTTTACGGGCGTCGTCCCGATCCTCGTGGAACTCGACGGGGATGTTAACGGGCATAAGTT
TTCGGTCAGCGGGGAAGGGGAGGGGGACGCGACGTATGGGAAGCTCACTCTCAAGCTGATCTGTACGACG
GGGAAACTCCCGGTCCCGTGGCCGACGCTGGTCACGACGCTGGGATACGGGCTCCAATGCTTTGCGAGGT
ATCCGGACCACATGAAACAGCATGACTTTTTCAAATCGGCGATGCCGGAGGGATACGTGCAGGAACGGAC
GATCTTTTTCAAAGACGATGGGAACTATAAGACGCGGGCGGAAGTCAAGTTTGAAGGGGACACGCTCGTC
AACCGGATCGAACTCAAGGGGATTGACTTCAAAGAGGATGGGAACATACTCGGCCATAAGCTCGAATACA
ATTACAACTCGCATAACGTATACATCACCGCGGATAAGCAAAAGAACGGGATCAAAGCCAATTTCAAAAT
CCGGCATAACATAGAGGATGGGGGGGTCCAACTGGCGGATCACTATCAGCAAAACACGCCGATAGGGGAT
GGGCCGGTCCTCCTCCCGGATAACCATTACCTCTCGTACCAAAGCGCGCTCTTCAAGGACCCGAATGAGA
AACGGGACCACATGGTTCTCCTGGAGTTCCTCACGGCGGCGGGCATAGGTACCGATATCACAAGTTTGTA
CAAAAAAGCTG
