>Addgene plasmid #65507 | pFLIP39 | addgene partial sequence | sequence record 116224 | T7term 5'-GCTAGTTATTGCTCAGCGG-3'
TTGTTAGCAGCCGGATCGGGCCCTTATAAATCTTCCTCACTTATCAATTTTTGTTCGATCCCGGCGGCGG
TCAGGAACTCCAGCAGGACCATGTGATCGCGCTTCTCGTTGGGGTCTTTGAACAGGGCGGACTGGGTGCT
CAGGTAGTGGTTGTCGGGCAGCAGCACGGGGCCGTCGCCGATGGGGGTGTTCTGCTGGTAGTGGTCGGCG
AGCTGCACGCTGCCGTCCTCGATGTTGTGGCGGATCTTGAAGTTGGCCTTGATGCCGTTCTTCTGCTTGT
CGGCGGTGATATAGACGTTGTGGCTGATGTAGTTGTACTCCAGCTTGTGCCCCAGGATGTTGCCGTCCTC
CTTGAAGTCGATGCCCTTCAGCTCGATGCGGTTCACCAGGGTGTCGCCCTCGAACTTCACCTCGGCGCGG
GTCTTGTAGTTGCCGTCGTCCTTGAAGAAGATGGTGCGCTCCTGGACGTAGCCTTCGGGCATGGCGGACT
TGAAGAAGTCGTGCTGCTTCATGTGGTCGGGGTAGCGGCTGAAGCACTGCACGCCCCAGGTCAGGGTGGT
CACGAGGGTGGGCCAGGGCACGGGCAGCTTGCCGGTGGTGCAGATGAACTTCAGGGTCAGCTTGCCGTAG
GTGGCATCGCCCTCGCCCTCGCCGGACACGCTGAACTTGTGGCCGTTTACGTCGCCGTCCAGCTCGACCA
GGATGGGCACCACCCCGGTGAACAGACTAGTCGATATCACCACTTTGTAC
